>Addgene plasmid #146608 | pAc5.1B-EGFP-DmNot2_402-585_I | depositor full sequence | sequence record 289054 | Full Sequence
CTTCAAGGAATTAATTCTATATTCTAAAAACACAAATGATACTTCTAAAAAAAATCATGAATGGCATCAA
CTCTGAATCAAATCTTTGCAGATGCACCTACTTCTCATTTCCACTGTCACATCATTTTTCCAGATCTCGC
TGCCTGTTATGTGGCCCACAAACCAAGACACGTTTTATGGCCATTAAAGCTGGCTGATCGTCGCCAAACA
CCAAATACATATCAATATGTACATTCGAGAAAGAAGCGATCAAAGAAGCGTCTTCGGGCGAGTAGGAGAA
TGCGGAGGAGAAGGAGAACGAGCTGATCTAGTATCTCTCCACAATCCAATGCCAACTGACCAACTGGCCA
TATTCGGAGCAATTTGAAGCCAATTTCCATCGCCTGGCGATCGCTCCATTCTTGGCTATATGTTTTTCAC
CGTTCCCGGGGCCATTTTCAAAGACTCGTCGGTAAGATAAGATTGTGTCACTCGCTGTCTCTCTTCATTT
GTCGAAGAATGCTGAGGAATTTCGCGATGACGTCGGCGAGTATTTTGAAGAATGAGAATAATTTGTATTT
ATACGAAAATCAGTTAGTGGAATTTTCTACAAAAACATGTTATCTATAGATAATTTTGTTGCAAAATATG
TTGACTATGACAAAGATTGTATGTATATACCTTTAATGTATTCTCATTTTCTTATGTATTTATAATGGCA
ATGATGATACTGATGATATTTTAAGATGATGCCAGACCACAGGCTGATTTCTGCGTCTTTTGCCGAACGC
AGTGCATGTGCGGTTGTTGTTTTTTGGAATAGTTTCAATTTTCGGACTGTCCGCTTTGATTTCAGTTTCT
TGGCTTATTCAAAAAGCAAAGTAAAGCCAAAAAAGCGAGATGGCAATACCAAATGCGGCAAAACGGTAGT
GGAAGGAAAGGGGTGCGGGGCAGCGGAAGGAAGGGTGGGGCGGGGCGTGGCGGGGTCTGTGGCTGGGCGC
GACGTCACCGACGTTGGAGCCACTCCTTTGACCATGTGTGCGTGTGTGTATTATTCGTGTCTCGCCACTC
GCCGGTTGTTTTTTTCTTTTTATCTCGCTCTCTCTAGCGCCATCTCGTACGCATGCTCAACGCACCGCAT
GTTGCCGTGTCCTTTATGCGTCATTTTGGCTCGAAATAGGCAATTATTTAAACAAAGATTAGTCAACGAA
AACGCTAAAATAAATAAGTCTACAATATGGTTACTTATTGCCATGTGTGTGCAGCCAACGATAGCAACAA
AAGCAACAACACAGTGGCTTTCCCTCTTTCACTTTTTGTTTGCAAGCGCGTGCGAGCAAGACGGCACGAC
CGGCAAACGCAATTACGCTGACAAAGAGCAGACGAAGTTTTGGCCGAAAAACATCAAGGCGCCTGATACG
AATGCATTTGCAATAACAATTGCGATATTTAATATTGTTTATGAAGCTGTTTGACTTCAAAACACACAAA
AAAAAAAATAAAACAAATTATTTGAAAGAGAATTAGGAATCGGACAGCTTATCGTTACGGGCTAACAGCA
CACCGAGACGAAATAGCTTACCTGACGTCACAGCCTCTGGAAGAACTGCCGCCAAGCAGAGAGAGAGAGA
AAAAGAGGGAGAGCAGCTTAGACCGCATGTGCTTGTGTGTGAGGCGTCTCTCTCTTCGTCTCCTGTTTGC
GCAAACGCATAGACTGCACTGAGAAAATCGATTACCTATTTTTTATGAATGAATATTTGCACTATTACTA
TTCAAAACTATTAAGATAGCAATCACATTCAATAGCCAAATACTATACCACCTGAGCGATGCAACGAAAT
GATCAATTTGAGCAAAAATGCTGCATATTTAGGACGGCATCATTATAGAAATGCTTCTTGCTGTGTACTT
TTCTCTCGTCTGGCAGCTGTTTCGCCGTTATTGTTAAAACCGGCTTAAGTTAGGTGTGTTTTCTACGACT
AGTGATGCCCCTACTAGAAGATGTGTGTTGCACAAATGTCCCTGAATAACCAATTTGAAGTGCAGATAGC
AGTAAACGTAAGCTAATATGAATATTATTTAACTGTAATGTTTTAATATCGCTGGACATTACTAATAAAC
CCACTATAAACACATGTACATATGTATGTTTTGGCATACAATGAGTAGTTGGGGAAAAAATGTGTAAAAG
CACCGTGACCATCACAGCATAAAGATAACCAGCTGAAGTATCGAATATGAGTAACCCCCAAATTGAATCA
CATGCCGCAACTGATAGGACCCATGGAAGTACACTCTTCATGGCGATATACAAGACACACACAAGCACGA
ACACCCAGTTGCGGAGGAAATTCTCCGTAAATGAAAACCCAATCGGCGAACAATTCATACCCATATATGG
TAAAAGTTTTGAACGCGACTTGAGAGCGGAGAGCATTGCGGCTGATAAGGTTTTAGCGCTAAGCGGGCTT
TATAAAACGGGCTGCGGGACCAGTTTTCATATCACTACCGTTTGAGTTCTTGTGCTGTGTGGATACTCCT
CCCGACACAAAGCCGCTCCATCAGCCAGCAGTCGTCTAATCCAGAGACCCCGGATCGGGGTACCAACATG
GTGAGCAAGGGCGAGGAGCTGTTCACCGGGGTGGTGCCCATCCTGGTCGAGCTGGACGGCGACGTAAACG
GCCACAAGTTCAGCGTGTCCGGCGAGGGCGAGGGCGATGCCACCTACGGCAAGCTGACCCTGAAGTTCAT
CTGCACCACCGGCAAGCTGCCCGTGCCCTGGCCCACCCTCGTGACCACCCTGACCTACGGCGTGCAGTGC
TTCAGCCGCTACCCCGACCACATGAAGCAGCACGACTTCTTCAAGTCCGCCATGCCCGAAGGCTACGTCC
AGGAGCGCACCATCTTCTTCAAGGACGACGGCAACTACAAGACCCGCGCCGAGGTGAAGTTCGAGGGCGA
CACCCTGGTGAACCGCATCGAGCTGAAGGGCATCGACTTCAAGGAGGACGGCAACATCCTGGGGCACAAG
CTGGAGTACAACTACAACAGCCACAACGTCTATATCATGGCCGACAAGCAGAAGAACGGCATCAAGGTGA
ACTTCAAGATCCGCCACAACATCGAGGACGGCAGCGTGCAGCTCGCCGACCACTACCAGCAGAACACCCC
CATCGGCGACGGCCCCGTGCTGCTGCCCGACAACCACTACCTGAGCACCCAGTCCGCCCTGAGCAAAGAC
CCCAACGAGAAGCGCGATCACATGGTCCTGCTGGAGTTCGTGACCGCCGCCGGGATCACTCTCGGCATGG
ACGAGCTGTACAAGCCAAGCTTGATGAACCAGTTCGGCATGGTTGGCCTGCTGACGTTCATTCGGGCTGC
AGAAACGGATCCCAATCTGGTGACGCTCTCCTTGGGTACGGATCTCACGGGTTTAGGCCTGAACCTGAAC
TCGCAGGAGAGCTTGCATACAACCTTCGCTGGCCCCTTCGTAGCACAGCCCTGCAGAGCACAAGACGTTG
AGTTCAACGTGCCACCCGAATATCTGATTAACTTTGCGATAAGAGACAAACTAACAGCGCCGGTACTGAA
AAAGCTGCAAGAAGACCTGCTCTTTTTCCTTTTTTACACGAACATCGGCGATATGATGCAATTGATGGCA
GCTGCTGAATTGCATAGTCGCGAGTGGCGATACCACGTGGAGGAGAAAATATGGATAACTCGAATTCCTG
GCATTGATCAATATGAAAAAAATGGTACAAAAGAGCGCGGCACCTTCTACTACTTTGATGCGCAAAGTTG
GAAACGTTTGTCCAAGGTTTTCCAAATAGATCCCGAGAAATTAGATAAATGTCCCAATATAAGTGCGTTT
ATGAATGGACAGTCTGTATAATCTAGAGGGCCCGCGGTTCGAAGGTAAGCCTATCCCTAACCCTCTCCTC
GGTCTCGATTCTACGCGTACCGGTCATCATCACCATCACCATTGAGTTTAAACCCGCTGATCAGCCTCGA
CTGTGCCTTCTAAGGCCTGAGCTCGCTGATCAGCCTCGATCGAGGATCCAGACATGATAAGATACATTGA
TGAGTTTGGACAAACCACAACTAGAATGCAGTGAAAAAAATGCTTTATTTGTGAAATTTGTGATGCTATT
GCTTTATTTGTAACCATTATAAGCTGCAATAAACAAGTTAACAACAACAATTGCATTCATTTTATGTTTC
AGGTTCAGGGGGAGGTGTGGGAGGTTTTTTAAAGCAAGTAAAACCTCTACAAATGTGGTATGGCTGATTA
TGATCAGTCGACCGATGCCCTTGAGAGCCTTCAACCCAGTCAGCTCCTTCCGGTGGGCGCGGGGCATGAC
TATCGTCGCCGCACTTATGACTGTCTTCTTTATCATGCAACTCGTAGGACAGGTGCCGGCAGCGCTCTGG
GTCATTTTCGGCGAGGACCGCTTTCGCTGGAGCGCGACGATGATCGGCCTGTCGCTTGCGGTATTCGGAA
TCTTGCACGCCCTCGCTCAAGCCTTCGTCACTGGTCCCGCCACCAAACGTTTCGGCGAGAAGCAGGCCAT
TATCGCCGGCATGGCGGCCGACGCGCTGGGCTACGTCTTGCTGGCGTTCGCGACGCGAGGCTGGATGGCC
TTCCCCATTATGATTCTTCTCGCTTCCGGCGGCATCGGGATGCCCGCGTTGCAGGCCATGCTGTCCAGGC
AGGTAGATGACGACCATCAGGGACAGCTTCAAGGATCGCTCGCGGCTCTTACCAGCCAGCAAAAGGCCAG
GAACCGTAAAAAGGCCGCGTTGCTGGCGTTTTTCCATAGGCTCCGCCCCCCTGACGAGCATCACAAAAAT
CGACGCTCAAGTCAGAGGTGGCGAAACCCGACAGGACTATAAAGATACCAGGCGTTTCCCCCTGGAAGCT
CCCTCGTGCGCTCTCCTGTTCCGACCCTGCCGCTTACCGGATACCTGTCCGCCTTTCTCCCTTCGGGAAG
CGTGGCGCTTTCTCAATGCTCACGCTGTAGGTATCTCAGTTCGGTGTAGGTCGTTCGCTCCAAGCTGGGC
TGTGTGCACGAACCCCCCGTTCAGCCCGACCGCTGCGCCTTATCCGGTAACTATCGTCTTGAGTCCAACC
CGGTAAGACACGACTTATCGCCACTGGCAGCAGCCACTGGTAACAGGATTAGCAGAGCGAGGTATGTAGG
CGGTGCTACAGAGTTCTTGAAGTGGTGGCCTAACTACGGCTACACTAGAAGGACAGTATTTGGTATCTGC
GCTCTGCTGAAGCCAGTTACCTTCGGAAAAAGAGTTGGTAGCTCTTGATCCGGCAAACAAACCACCGCTG
GTAGCGGTGGTTTTTTTGTTTGCAAGCAGCAGATTACGCGCAGAAAAAAAGGATCTCAAGAAGATCCTTT
GATCTTTTCTACGGGGTCTGACGCTCAGTGGAACGAAAACTCACGTTAAGGGATTTTGGTCATGAGATTA
TCAAAAAGGATCTTCACCTAGATCCTTTTAAATTAAAAATGAAGTTTTAAATCAATCTAAAGTATATATG
AGTAAACTTGGTCTGACAGTTACCAATGCTTAATCAGTGAGGCACCTATCTCAGCGATCTGTCTATTTCG
TTCATCCATAGTTGCCTGACTCCCCGTCGTGTAGATAACTACGATACGGGAGGGCTTACCATCTGGCCCC
AGTGCTGCAATGATACCGCGAGACCCACGCTCACCGGCTCCAGATTTATCAGCAATAAACCAGCCAGCCG
GAAGGGCCGAGCGCAGAAGTGGTCCTGCAACTTTATCCGCCTCCATCCAGTCTATTAATTGTTGCCGGGA
AGCTAGAGTAAGTAGTTCGCCAGTTAATAGTTTGCGCAACGTTGTTGCCATTGCTGCAGGCATCGTGGTG
TCACGCTCGTCGTTTGGTATGGCTTCATTCAGCTCCGGTTCCCAACGATCAAGGCGAGTTACATGATCCC
CCATGTTGTGCAAAAAAGCGGTTAGCTCCTTCGGTCCTCCGATCGTTGTCAGAAGTAAGTTGGCCGCAGT
GTTATCACTCATGGTTATGGCAGCACTGCATAATTCTCTTACTGTCATGCCATCCGTAAGATGCTTTTCT
GTGACTGGTGAGTACTCAACCAAGTCATTCTGAGAATAGTGTATGCGGCGACCGAGTTGCTCTTGCCCGG
CGTCAACACGGGATAATACCGCGCCACATAGCAGAACTTTAAAAGTGCTCATCATTGGAAAACGTTCTTC
GGGGCGAAAACTCTCAAGGATCTTACCGCTGTTGAGATCCAGTTCGATGTAACCCACTCGTGCACCCAAC
TGATCTTCAGCATCTTTTACTTTCACCAGCGTTTCTGGGTGAGCAAAAACAGGAAGGCAAAATGCCGCAA
AAAAGGGAATAAGGGCGACACGGAAATGTTGAATACTCATACTCTTCCTTTTTCAATATTATTGAAGCAT
TTATCAGGGTTATTGTCTCATGAGCGGATACATATTTGAATGTATTTAGAAAAATAAACAAATAGGGGTT
CCGCGCACATTTCCCCGAAAAGTGCCACCTGACGTCTAAGAAACCATTATTATCATGACATTAACCTATA
AAAATAGGCGTATCACGAGGCCCTTTCGT
Features (pLannotate 1.2.2; 10 found; start..end, strand, type, name):
     56..2568    +  promoter       Ac5 promoter: Drosophila melanogaster actin 5C promoter
   2588..3304    +  CDS            EGFP: EGFP is a basic (constitutively fluorescent) green fluorescent protein published in 1996, derived from Aequorea victoria. It is reported to be a rapidly-maturing weak dimer with moderate acid sensitivity.
   3305..3868    +  CDS            Rga (fragment): RGA_DROME - Also known as Not2 From Drosophila melanogaster (Fruit fly).
   3894..3935    +  CDS            V5 tag: epitope tag from simian virus 5
   4035..4169    -  polyA_signal   SV40 poly(A) signal: SV40 polyadenylation signal
   4192..4276    -  CDS            large T antigen (fragment): large T antigen from SV40 (simian virus 40)
   4277..4747    +  CDS            TcR (fragment): tetracycline efflux protein; tet; confers resistance to tetracycline
   4791..5379    -  rep_origin     ori: high-copy-number ColE1/pMB1/pBR322/pUC origin of replication
   5550..6410    -  CDS            AmpR: β-lactamase; bla; confers resistance to ampicillin, carbenicillin, and related antibiotics
   6411..6515    -  promoter       AmpR promoter: bla
