[The description below was written by a language model from this plasmid's Addgene catalogue record and pLannotate feature annotations shown in this document.]
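Description:
pAc5.1B-EGFP-DmNot2_402-585_I is an insect-cell expression plasmid of about 6.6 kb that produces a GFP-tagged fragment of the Drosophila melanogaster CCR4-NOT subunit Not2 (the product of the Rga/regena gene). The catalogue lists the backbone as unknown, although the name and the annotated parts point to a pAc5.1-type vector. In bacteria it is maintained through a ColE1/pUC-family origin and selected with ampicillin via the β-lactamase gene and its native promoter. The record describes it as low copy, even though the annotation tool labels the origin as a high-copy type. Short annotated fragments of a tetracycline resistance gene and of SV40 large T antigen appear to be non-functional backbone remnants.

The expression cassette is driven by the constitutive Drosophila actin 5C promoter. This is followed by the EGFP coding sequence and then, directly abutting it, the Not2 fragment covering residues 402–585, so the protein is made as an N-terminal EGFP fusion. The ORF was derived from an NCBI reference transcript. A V5 epitope tag lies a short distance downstream of the insert, but the record does not state whether it is in frame or cut off by a stop codon. An SV40 polyadenylation signal is annotated after the cassette. No selectable marker for insect cells is annotated, which fits transient transfection.

The stated purpose is insect expression of this Not2 fragment. The associated publication concerns the modular architecture of the CCR4-NOT deadenylase complex, so truncation constructs like this one are plausibly used in fly cells for localisation or GFP-based co-immunoprecipitation to map interaction domains. The depositor sequence may be theoretical rather than fully verified.
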