Addgene plasmid #146608: pAc5.1B-EGFP-DmNot2_402-585_I
Purpose: Insect Expression of DmNot2_402-585
Depositing lab: Elisa Izaurralde. Depositing organization: Max Planck Institute for Developmental Biology. Publication: NOT10 and C2orf29/NOT11 form a conserved module of the CCR4-NOT complex that docks onto the NOT1 N-terminal domain. Bawankar P, Loh B, Wohlbold L, Schmidt S, Izaurralde E. RNA Biol. 2013 Feb;10(2):228-44. doi: 10.4161/rna.23018. Epub 2013 Jan 9. PubMed 23303381.
Backbone
  Vector backbone: Unknown
  Vector type: Insect Expression
Growth in bacteria
  Bacterial resistance: Ampicillin, 100 μg/mL
  Growth temperature: 37°C
  Growth strain: DH5alpha
  Copy number: Low Copy
Gene/Insert
  Gene/Insert name: DmNot2_402-585 (alt names: regena (rga); CG2138, CG2161)
  Species: D. melanogaster (fly)
  Entrez Gene: Rga (a.k.a. Dmel_CG2161, CG2138, CG2161, Dmel\CG2161, NOT2, Not2, RGA, l(3)03834, not2)
  Cloning method: Unknown
Terms and licenses: Academic/Nonprofit Terms; Industry Terms: Not Available to Industry
Depositor comments: ORF extracted from NCBI NM_169080.1 Plasmids from this collection were made available to the research community and donated after the lab closed. Please note that the sequence provided by the depositing laboratory may be theoretical/predicted or based on Sanger sequencing results. There may be discrepancies between sequencing results obtained by Addgene and the depositor sequence. If an Addgene verified sequence is not available, please contact before placing your order to request that our lab fully sequence the plasmid.
How to cite: pAc5.1B-EGFP-DmNot2_402-585_I was a gift from Elisa Izaurralde (Addgene plasmid # 146608 ; http://n2t.net/addgene:146608 ; RRID:Addgene_146608)
